>Addgene plasmid #179513 | XLone-BSD ID2 | addgene full sequence | sequence record 354926 | Addgene NGS Result
TTGAGATCCTTTTTTTCTGCGCGTAATCTGCTGCTTGCAAACAAAAAAACCACCGCTACCAGCGGTGGTT
TGTTTGCCGGATCAAGAGCTACCAACTCTTTTTCCGAAGGTAACTGGCTTCAGCAGAGCGCAGATACCAA
ATACTGTTCTTCTAGTGTAGCCGTAGTTAGGCCACCACTTCAAGAACTCTGTAGCACCGCCTACATACCT
CGCTCTGCTAATCCTGTTACCAGTGGCTGCTGCCAGTGGCGATAAGTCGTGTCTTACCGGGTTGGACTCA
AGACGATAGTTACCGGATAAGGCGCAGCGGTCGGGCTGAACGGGGGGTTCGTGCACACAGCCCAGCTTGG
AGCGAACGACCTACACCGAACTGAGATACCTACAGCGTGAGCTATGAGAAAGCGCCACGCTTCCCGAAGG
GAGAAAGGCGGACAGGTATCCGGTAAGCGGCAGGGTCGGAACAGGAGAGCGCACGAGGGAGCTTCCAGGG
GGAAACGCCTGGTATCTTTATAGTCCTGTCGGGTTTCGCCACCTCTGACTTGAGCGTCGATTTTTGTGAT
GCTCGTCAGGGGGGCGGAGCCTATGGAAAAACGCCAGCAACGCGGCCTTTTTACGGTTCCTGGCCTTTTG
CTGGCCTTTTGCTCACATGTTCTTTCCTGCGTTATCCCCTGATTCTGTGGATAACCGTATTACCGCCTTT
GAGTGAGCTGATACCGCTCGCCGCAGCCGAACGACCGAGCGCAGCGAGTCAGTGAGCGAGGAAGCGGAAG
AGCGCCCAATACGCAAACCGCCTCTCCCCGCGCGTTGGCCGATTCATTAATGCAGCTGGCACGACAGGTT
TCCCGACTGGAAAGCGGGCAGTGAGCGCAACGCAATTAATGTGAGTTAGCTCACTCATTAGGCACCCCAG
GCTTTACACTTTATGCTTCCGGCTCGTATGTTGTGTGGAATTGTGAGCGGATAACAATTTCACACAGGAA
ACAGCTATGACCATGATTACGCCAAGGTCGACTTAACCCTAGAAAGATAATCATATTGTGACGTACGTTA
AAGATAATCATGCGTAAAATTGACGCATGTGTTTTATCGGTCTGTATATCGAGGTTTATTTATTAATTTG
AATAGATATTAAGTTTTATTATATTTACACTTACATACTAATAATAAATTCAACAAACAATTTATTTATG
TTTATTTATTTATTAAAAAAAAACAAAAACTCAAAATTTCTTCTATAAAGTAACAAAACTTTTAGCAGTG
AAAAAAATGCTTTATTTGTGAAATTTGTGATGCTATTGCTTTATTTGTAACCATTATAAGCTGCAATAAA
CAAGTTAACAACAACAATTGCATTCATTTTATGTTTCAGGTTCAGGGGGAGGTGTGGGAGGTTTTTTAAA
GCAAGTAAAACCTCTACAAATGTGGTATGGCTGATTATGATCCTCTGGAGATTTAGCCCTCCCACACATA
ACCAGAGGGCAGCAATTCACGAATCCCAACTGCCGTCGGCTGTCCATCACTGTCCTTCACTATGGCTTTG
ATCCCAGGATGCAGATCGAGAAGCACCTGTCGGCACCGTCCGCAGGGGCTCAAGATGCCCCTGTTCTCAT
TTCCGATCGCGACGATACAAGTCAGGTTGCCAGCTGCCGCAGCAGCAGCAGTGCCCAGCACCACGAGTTC
TGCACAAGGTCCCCCAGTAAAATGATATACATTGACACCAGTGAAGATGCGGCCGTCGCTAGAGAGAGCT
GCGCTGGCGACGCTGTAGTCTTCAGAGATGGGGATGCTGTTGATTGTAGCCGTTGCTCTTTCAATGAGGG
TGGATTCTTCTTGAGACAAAGGCTTGGCCATGGGGCCGGGGTTCTCCTCCACGTCGCCGGCCTGCTTCAG
CAGGCTGAAGTTGGTGGCGCCGCTGCCCCCGGGGAGCATGTCAAGGTCAAAATCGTCAAGAGCGTCAGCA
GGCAGCATATCAAGGTCAAAGTCGTCAAGGGCATCGGCTGGGAGCATGTCTAAGTCAAAATCGTCAAGGG
CGTCGGTCGGCCCGCCGCTTTCGCACTTTAGCTGTTTCTCCAGGCCACATATGATTAGTTCCAGGCCGAA
AAGGAAGGCAGGTTCGGCTCCCTGCCGGTCGAACAGCTCAATTGCTTGTTTCAGAAGTGGGGGCATAGAA
TCGGTGGTAGGTGTCTCTCTTTCCTCTTTTGCTACTTGATGCTCCTGTTCCTCCAATACGCAGCCCAGTG
TAAAGTGGCCCACGGCGGACAGAGCGTACAGTGCGTTCTCCAGGGAGAAGCCTTGCTGACACAGGAACGC
GAGCTGATTTTCCAGGGTTTCGTACTGTTTCTCTGTTGGGCGGGTGCCGAGATGCACTTTAGCCCCGTCG
CGATGTGAGAGGAGAGCACAGCGGTATGACTTGGCGTTGTTCCGCAGAAAGTCTTGCCATGACTCGCCTT
CCAGGGGGCAGGAGTGGGTATGATGCCTGTCCAGCATCTCGATTGGCAGGGCATCGAGCAGGGCCCGCTT
GTTCTTCACGTGCCAGTACAGGGTAGGCTGCTCAACTCCCAGCTTTTGAGCGAGTTTCCTTGTCGTCAGG
CCTTCGATACCGACTCCATTGAGTAATTCCAGAGCAGAGTTTATGACTTTGCTCTTGTCCAGTCTAGACA
TCTTATCGTCATCGTCTTTGTAATCCATGGTGGCGGATCCCGCGTCACGACACCTGTGTTCTGGCGGCAA
ACCCGTTGCGAAAAAGAACGTTCACGGCGACTACTGCACTTATATACGGTTCTCCCCCACCCTCGGGAAA
AAGGCGGAGCCAGTACACGACATCACTTTCCCAGTTTACCCCGCGCCACCTTCTCTAGGCACCGGTTCAA
TTGCCGACCCCTCCCCCCAACTTCTCGGGGACTGTGGGCGATGTGCGCTCTGCCCACTGACGGGCACCGG
AGCCACTCGAGTGGAATTATCACCTCGAGTTTACTCCCTATCAGTGATAGAGAACGTATGAAGAGTTTAC
TCCCTATCAGTGATAGAGAACGTATGCAGACTTTACTCCCTATCAGTGATAGAGAACGTATAAGGAGTTT
ACTCCCTATCAGTGATAGAGAACGTATGACCAGTTTACTCCCTATCAGTGATAGAGAACGTATCTACAGT
TTACTCCCTATCAGTGATAGAGAACGTATATCCAGTTTACTCCCTATCAGTGATAGAGAACGTATAAGCT
TTGCTTATGTAAACCAGGGCGCCTATAAAAGAGTGCTGATTTTTTGAGTAAACTTCAATTCCACAACACT
TTTGTCTTATACCAACTTTCCGTACCACTTCCTACCCTCGTAAAGGTACCGCCACCATGAAAGCCTTCAG
TCCCGTGAGGTCCGTTAGGAAAAACAGCCTGTCGGACCACAGCCTGGGCATCTCCCGGAGCAAAACCCCT
GTGGACGACCCGATGAGCCTGCTATACAACATGAACGACTGCTACTCCAAGCTCAAGGAGCTGGTGCCCA
GCATCCCCCAGAACAAGAAGGTGAGCAAGATGGAAATCCTGCAGCACGTCATCGACTACATCTTGGACCT
GCAGATCGCCCTGGACTCGCATCCCACTATTGTCAGCCTGCATCACCAGAGACCCGGGCAGAACCAGGCG
TCCAGGACGCCGCTGACCACCCTCAACACGGATATCAGCATCCTGTCCTTGCAGGCTTCTGAATTCCCTT
CTGAGTTAATGTCAAATGACAGTAAAGCACTGTGTGGCTGAACTAGTAGACCACCTCCCCTGCGAGCTAA
GCTGGACAGCCAATGACGGGTAAGAGAGTGACATTTTTCACTAACCTAAGACAGGAGGGCCGTCAGAGCT
ACTGCCTAATCCAAAGACGGGTAAAAGTGATAAAAATGTATCACTCCAACCTAAGACAGGCGCAGCTTCC
GAGGGATTTGAGATCCAGACATGATAAGATACATTGATGAGTTTGGACAAACCAAAACTAGAATGCAGTG
AAAAAAATGCCTTATTTGTGAAATTTGTGATGCTATTGCCTTATTTGTAACCATTATAAGCTGCAATAAA
CAAGTTTGATATCTATAACAAGAAAATATATATATAATAAGTTATCACGTAAGTAGAACATGAAATAACA
ATATAATTATCGTATGAGTTAAATCTTAAAAGTCACGTAAAAGATAATCATGCGTCATTTTGACTCACGC
GGTCGTTATAGTTCAAAATCAGTGACACTTACCGCATTGACAAGCACGCCTCACGGGAGCTCCAAGCGGC
GACTGAGATGTCCTAAATGCACAGCGACGGATTCGCGCTATTTAGAAAGAGAGAGCAATATTTCAAGAAT
GCATGCGTCAATTTTACGCAGACTATCTTTCTAGGGTTAAGAATTCACTGGCCGTCGTTTTACAACGTCG
TGACTGGGAAAACCCTGGCGTTACCCAACTTAATCGCCTTGCAGCACATCCCCCTTTCGCCAGCTGGCGT
AATAGCGAAGAGGCCCGCACCGATCGCCCTTCCCAACAGTTGCGCAGCCTGAATGGCGAATGGCGCCTGA
TGCGGTATTTTCTCCTTACGCATCTGTGCGGTATTTCACACCGCATATGGTGCACTCTCAGTACAATCTG
CTCTGATGCCGCATAGTTAAGCCAGCCCCGACACCCGCCAACACCCGCTGACGCGCCCTGACGGGCTTGT
CTGCTCCCGGCATCCGCTTACAGACAAGCTGTGACCGTCTCCGGGAGCTGCATGTGTCAGAGGTTTTCAC
CGTCATCACCGAAACGCGCGAGACGAAAGGGCCTCGTGATACGCCTATTTTTATAGGTTAATGTCATGAT
AATAATGGTTTCTTAGACGTCAGGTGGCACTTTTCGGGGAAATGTGCGCGGAACCCCTATTTGTTTATTT
TTCTAAATACATTCAAATATGTATCCGCTCATGAGACAATAACCCTGATAAATGCTTCAATAATATTGAA
AAAGGAAGAGTATGAGTATTCAACATTTCCGTGTCGCCCTTATTCCCTTTTTTGCGGCATTTTGCCTTCC
TGTTTTTGCTCACCCAGAAACGCTGGTGAAAGTAAAAGATGCTGAAGATCAGTTGGGTGCACGAGTGGGT
TACATCGAACTGGATCTCAACAGCGGTAAGATCCTTGAGAGTTTTCGCCCCGAAGAACGTTTTCCAATGA
TGAGCACTTTTAAAGTTCTGCTATGTGGCGCGGTATTATCCCGTATTGACGCCGGGCAAGAGCAACTCGG
TCGCCGCATACACTATTCTCAGAATGACTTGGTTGAGTACTCACCAGTCACAGAAAAGCATCTTACGGAT
GGCATGACAGTAAGAGAATTATGCAGTGCTGCCATAACCATGAGTGATAACACTGCGGCCAACTTACTTC
TGACAACGATCGGAGGACCGAAGGAGCTAACCGCTTTTTTGCACAACATGGGGGATCATGTAACTCGCCT
TGATCGTTGGGAACCGGAGCTGAATGAAGCCATACCAAACGACGAGCGTGACACCACGATGCCTGTAGCA
ATGGCAACAACGTTGCGCAAACTATTAACTGGCGAACTACTTACTCTAGCTTCCCGGCAACAATTAATAG
ACTGGATGGAGGCGGATAAAGTTGCAGGACCACTTCTGCGCTCGGCCCTTCCGGCTGGCTGGTTTATTGC
TGATAAATCTGGAGCCGGTGAGCGTGGGTCTCGCGGTATCATTGCAGCACTGGGGCCAGATGGTAAGCCC
TCCCGTATCGTAGTTATCTACACGACGGGGAGTCAGGCAACTATGGATGAACGAAATAGACAGATCGCTG
AGATAGGTGCCTCACTGATTAAGCATTGGTAACTGTCAGACCAAGTTTACTCATATATACTTTAGATTGA
TTTAAAACTTCATTTTTAATTTAAAAGGATCTAGGTGAAGATCCTTTTTGATAATCTCATGACCAAAATC
CCTTAACGTGAGTTTTCGTTCCACTGAGCGTCAGACCCCGTAGAAAAGATCAAAGGATCTTC
Features (pLannotate 1.2.2; 19 found; start..end, strand, type, name):
      1..589     +  rep_origin     ori: high-copy-number ColE1/pMB1/pBR322/pUC origin of replication
    772..864     +  CDS            lacI (fragment): lac repressor; lacI; The lac repressor binds to the lac operator to inhibit transcription in E. coli. This inhibition can be relieved by adding lactose or isopropyl-β-D-thiogalactopyranoside (IPTG).
    877..898     +  protein_bind   CAP binding site: CAP binding activates transcription in the presence of cAMP. E. coli catabolite activator protein
    913..943     +  promoter       lac promoter: promoter for the E. coli lac operon
    951..967     +  protein_bind   lac operator: The lac repressor binds to the lac operator to inhibit transcription in E. coli. This inhibition can be relieved by adding lactose or isopropyl-β-D-thiogalactopyranoside (IPTG). lac repressor encoded by lacI
   1255..1336    -  polyA_signal   SV40 poly(A) signal: SV40 polyadenylation signal
   1359..1442    -  CDS            large T antigen (fragment): large T antigen from SV40 (simian virus 40)
   1453..1851    -  CDS            BSD: blasticidin S deaminase; Aspergillus terreus BSD; confers resistance to blasticidin
   1924..2034    -  CDS            VP48: 3 tandem repeats of the minimal activation domain of herpes simplex virus VP16 (Cheng et al., 2013)
   1964..2661    -  CDS            rtTA3 (fragment): reverse tetracycline transactivator 3 activates expression from Tet-responsive promoters in the presence of doxycycline
   2714..2925    -  promoter       EF-1α core promoter: core promoter for human elongation factor EF-1α
   2967..3334    +  promoter       TRE3GS promoter: 3rd-generation Tet-responsive promoter that can be activated by binding of Tet-On® 3G, modified to eliminate binding sites for endogenous mammalian transcription factors
   3347..3748    +  CDS            ID2: ID2_HUMAN - Also known as BHLHB26. Experimental evidence at protein level: Swiss-Prot protein existence level 1. Transcriptional regulator (lacking a basic DNA binding domain) which negatively regulates the basic helix-loop-helix (bHLH) transcription factors by forming heterodimers and inhibiting their DNA binding and transcriptional activity. Implicated in regulating a variety of cellular processes, including cellular growth, senescence, differentiation, apoptosis, angiogenesis, and neoplastic transformation. Inhibits skeletal muscle and cardiac myocyte differentiation. Regulates the circadia
   3932..4066    -  polyA_signal   SV40 poly(A) signal: SV40 polyadenylation signal
   4383..4540    +  CDS            lacZα (fragment): LacZα fragment of β-galactosidase; lacZ fragment
   4546..4645    -  misc_feature   bom (fragment): basis of mobility region from pBR322
   4747..4782    -  CDS            rop (fragment): Rop protein, which maintains plasmids at low copy number; rop
   4877..4981    +  promoter       AmpR promoter: bla
   4982..5842    +  CDS            AmpR: β-lactamase; bla; confers resistance to ampicillin, carbenicillin, and related antibiotics
