[The description below was written by a language model from this plasmid's Addgene catalogue record and pLannotate feature annotations shown in this document.]
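Description:
XLone-BSD ID2 is a mammalian expression plasmid for doxycycline-inducible ("Tet-On") expression of human ID2. It is built on an XLone-type backbone and totals about 6.0 kb. In bacteria it is maintained at high copy through a ColE1/pUC-type origin and selected with ampicillin via the β-lactamase gene. Short fragments of lacI, the lac promoter/operator, lacZα, bom and rop are also annotated; these appear to be cloning-vector remnants with no role in the payload. In mammalian cells, selection is with blasticidin.

The payload is an all-in-one arrangement of two divergent transcription units. On one strand, the TRE3GS promoter, a third-generation Tet-responsive promoter modified to remove binding sites for endogenous mammalian transcription factors, drives the ID2 coding sequence. ID2 was inserted between KpnI and SpeI sites and is followed by an SV40 polyadenylation signal. On the opposite strand, an EF-1α core promoter constitutively drives a reverse tetracycline transactivator, annotated as an rtTA3-like sequence with VP16-derived minimal activation repeats. This is followed by the blasticidin S deaminase gene and a second SV40 poly(A) signal. The table does not annotate the element linking the transactivator and BSD. In the presence of doxycycline, the transactivator binds TRE3GS and switches on ID2, so dose and timing of the inducer set the level and window of expression.

ID2 is a helix-loop-helix protein lacking a DNA-binding basic region, and it inhibits bHLH transcription factors by heterodimerising with them. The stated purpose is tunable, temporal control of ID2, and the associated work used timed ID2 expression to improve natural killer cell differentiation from human pluripotent stem cells. No transposon or other integration elements are annotated in the feature table.
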