Addgene plasmid #179513: XLone-BSD ID2
Purpose: Tunable and temporal expression control of ID2
Depositing lab: Xiaoping Bao. Publication: Temporal Expression of Transcription Factor ID2 Improves Natural Killer Cell Differentiation from Human Pluripotent Stem Cells. Jung J, Chang Y, Jin G, Lian X, Bao X. ACS Synth Biol. 2022 May 24. doi: 10.1021/acssynbio.2c00017. PubMed 35608547.
Backbone
  Vector backbone: Addgene # 96930
  Backbone size w/o insert (bp): 5549
  Total vector size (bp): 6012
  Vector type: Mammalian Expression, Synthetic Biology
  Selectable markers: Blasticidin
Growth in bacteria
  Bacterial resistance: Ampicillin, 100 μg/mL
  Growth temperature: 37°C
  Growth strain: NEB Stable
  Copy number: High Copy
Gene/Insert
  Gene/Insert name: ID2 (alt names: GIG8A; ID2H; bHLHb26)
  Species: H. sapiens (human)
  Insert size (bp): 813
  Entrez Gene: ID2 (a.k.a. GIG8, ID2A, ID2H, bHLHb26)
  Promoter: TRE3GS Promoter
  Cloning method: Restriction Enzyme; 5′ cloning site KpnI (not destroyed); 3′ cloning site SpeI (not destroyed)
  Sequencing primers: 5′ gcgcctataaaagagtgctga; 3′ cgcctgtcttaggttggagt
Resource information
  A portion of this plasmid was derived from a plasmid made by: Human ID2 was cloned from Addgene plasmid #98394, a gift from Kevin Janes Lab.
Terms and licenses: Academic/Nonprofit Terms; Industry Terms: Not Available to Industry
How to cite: XLone-BSD ID2 was a gift from Xiaoping Bao (Addgene plasmid # 179513 ; http://n2t.net/addgene:179513 ; RRID:Addgene_179513)
